Addgene plasmid #241051: pDMJ2-SARS-CoV-2-Spike (B.1-9a)
Purpose: Expresses SARS-CoV-2 spike (B.1-9a) protein for creating pseudotyped virus
Depositing lab: Jeremy Luban. Depositing organization: University of Massachusetts, Worcester. Publication: Computationally designed proteins mimic antibody immune evasion in viral evolution. Youssef N, Gurev S, Ghantous F, Brock KP, Jaimes JA, Thadani NN, Dauphin A, Sherman AC, Yurkovetskiy L, Soto D, Estanboulieh R, Kotzen B, Notin P, Kollasch AW, Cohen AA, Dross SE, Erasmus J, Fuller DH, Bjorkman PJ, Lemieux JE, Luban J, Seaman MS, Marks DS. Immunity. 2025 May 6:S1074-7613(25)00178-5. doi: 10.1016/j.immuni.2025.04.015. PubMed 40345199.
Backbone
  Vector backbone: pDMJ2
  Vector type: Mammalian Expression
Growth in bacteria
  Bacterial resistance: Ampicillin, 100 μg/mL
  Growth temperature: 37°C
  Growth strain: DH5alpha
  Copy number: High Copy
Gene/Insert
  Gene/Insert name: Spike (B.1-9a)
  Species: SARS-CoV-2
  Mutation: H69G,Y248D,R403T,N439R,T478K,E484V,F490R,S494R,D614G,R683L
  Entrez Gene: S (a.k.a. GU280_gp02, spike glycoprotein)
  Cloning method: Gene Synthesis
Terms and licenses: Academic/Nonprofit Terms; Industry Terms: Not Available to Industry
How to cite: pDMJ2-SARS-CoV-2-Spike (B.1-9a) was a gift from Jeremy Luban (Addgene plasmid # 241051 ; http://n2t.net/addgene:241051 ; RRID:Addgene_241051)
