[The description below was written by a language model from this plasmid's Addgene catalogue record and pLannotate feature annotations shown in this document.]
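Description:
pDMJ2-SARS-CoV-2-Spike (B.1-9a) is a 7.4 kb mammalian expression plasmid built on the pDMJ2 backbone that drives transient production of an engineered SARS-CoV-2 spike glycoprotein for pseudotyping viral particles. It is propagated in E. coli through a high-copy ColE1/pUC-type origin and selected with ampicillin via the β-lactamase gene and its native promoter. A short remnant of the pBR322 basis-of-mobility region is also annotated. No mammalian selection marker or reporter appears in the feature table, consistent with use by transient transfection.

The expression cassette begins with the human cytomegalovirus immediate-early enhancer and promoter, followed by a fragment of the HTLV-1 5' LTR and a fragment of modified CMV intron A. These 5' leader elements are commonly combined with the CMV promoter to increase transcript processing and translation. They lie immediately upstream of the spike open reading frame (about 3.8 kb), which is terminated by the bovine growth hormone polyadenylation signal. The insert was made by gene synthesis and carries ten substitutions: H69G, Y248D, R403T, N439R, T478K, E484V, F490R, S494R, D614G and R683L. Several of these cluster in the receptor-binding domain, D614G is the change that defines the B.1 lineage, and R683L falls within the S1/S2 furin cleavage motif. No epitope tag is annotated.

The associated publication concerns computationally designed spike proteins that mimic antibody escape seen in viral evolution. The plasmid supplies the envelope glycoprotein in trans, and pseudotyped virus would be produced by co-transfecting it with separate packaging and reporter constructs, which are not part of this record. Such particles are generally used to assess spike-mediated entry and sensitivity to neutralizing antibodies or sera.
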