Features (pLannotate 1.2.2; 10 found; start..end, strand, type, name):
      1..3765    +  CDS            S: SPIKE_SARS2 - Experimental evidence at protein level: Swiss-Prot protein existence level 1. [Spike glycoprotein]: May down-regulate host tetherin (BST2) by lysosomal degradation, thereby counteracting its antiviral activity. From Severe acute respiratory syndrome coronavirus 2 (2019-nCoV) (SARS-CoV-2).
   3788..4012    +  polyA_signal   bGH poly(A) signal: bovine growth hormone polyadenylation signal
   4427..5015    -  rep_origin     ori: high-copy-number ColE1/pMB1/pBR322/pUC origin of replication
   5186..6046    -  CDS            AmpR: β-lactamase; bla; confers resistance to ampicillin, carbenicillin, and related antibiotics
   6047..6151    -  promoter       AmpR promoter: bla
   6191..6248    +  misc_feature   bom (fragment): basis of mobility region from pBR322
   6334..6713    +  enhancer       CMV enhancer: human cytomegalovirus immediate early enhancer
   6714..6917    +  promoter       CMV promoter: human cytomegalovirus (CMV) immediate early promoter
   7006..7233    +  LTR            5' LTR (truncated) (fragment): truncated 5' long terminal repeat (LTR) from human T-cell leukemia virus (HTLV) type 1
   7237..7347    +  intron         CMV intron (fragment): modified intron A from human cytomegalovirus
>Addgene plasmid #241051 | pDMJ2-SARS-CoV-2-Spike (B.1-9a) | addgene full sequence | sequence record 486177 | Addgene NGS Result
ATGTTCGTGTTTCTGGTTCTTCTTCCCCTGGTGTCTAGTCAGTGCGTCAACTTGACTACGCGAACACAGC
TGCCCCCAGCCTACACCAATTCCTTTACACGAGGCGTCTACTATCCCGACAAGGTGTTCCGAAGCAGTGT
TTTGCACTCCACGCAGGACCTTTTCTTGCCCTTCTTCTCAAATGTGACTTGGTTTCATGCAATAGGCGTA
TCCGGGACTAATGGCACTAAGAGATTCGACAATCCCGTGTTGCCTTTTAACGACGGCGTGTATTTTGCCA
GTACAGAAAAGAGCAATATTATCCGGGGATGGATCTTCGGCACGACTCTGGATAGTAAAACACAATCCCT
GCTGATCGTGAATAATGCGACAAACGTCGTCATAAAAGTCTGCGAGTTCCAGTTCTGCAACGACCCTTTC
CTCGGGGTGTATTACCATAAGAACAATAAATCTTGGATGGAAAGTGAGTTTCGCGTGTACTCCAGTGCAA
ATAACTGTACTTTTGAGTACGTAAGCCAGCCTTTCCTGATGGACCTCGAAGGGAAACAGGGGAACTTTAA
GAACCTGCGCGAATTCGTGTTCAAGAACATCGACGGTTATTTTAAAATATACAGCAAGCACACCCCTATT
AACCTGGTGAGAGATTTGCCACAAGGTTTTAGCGCCCTGGAACCCCTCGTGGACCTTCCTATCGGCATCA
ACATCACGCGCTTCCAAACTCTGCTCGCACTGCATCGGTCTGACCTGACCCCTGGAGATTCATCCTCAGG
ATGGACCGCGGGTGCTGCTGCATATTATGTGGGATATCTGCAGCCTAGGACCTTCCTGCTCAAATACAAC
GAGAACGGCACCATCACTGACGCTGTTGATTGCGCGCTGGACCCATTGTCTGAAACCAAATGCACACTGA
AAAGCTTCACAGTCGAGAAGGGCATTTACCAGACGAGCAACTTCAGAGTTCAGCCCACAGAGAGCATCGT
TCGCTTCCCCAACATTACCAATTTGTGCCCATTCGGAGAGGTCTTTAACGCAACTAGATTTGCCAGTGTT
TACGCCTGGAACAGGAAACGGATATCCAATTGCGTGGCCGATTACAGCGTACTGTACAATAGTGCTAGCT
TTTCAACCTTTAAATGCTACGGTGTCTCCCCTACGAAGCTGAATGATCTGTGCTTTACTAATGTCTATGC
GGACAGCTTCGTTATTACCGGTGACGAGGTCCGCCAAATCGCCCCAGGGCAGACTGGAAAGATAGCCGAC
TACAATTACAAACTGCCAGATGATTTCACCGGCTGCGTCATCGCCTGGAACTCCCGGAACCTCGATAGTA
AAGTGGGCGGCAATTACAACTATCTCTATAGGCTGTTTCGAAAGAGCAACCTGAAACCTTTTGAGCGGGA
CATTTCAACAGAGATCTACCAGGCCGGAAGCAAGCCCTGCAACGGGGTCGTGGGGTTCAATTGTTACCGG
CCGCTGCAACGGTATGGATTTCAGCCGACTAACGGCGTTGGCTATCAGCCATATCGGGTGGTGGTGCTGT
CATTTGAGCTGCTTCATGCGCCTGCTACAGTATGTGGGCCTAAAAAGTCTACCAATCTGGTGAAAAATAA
GTGCGTGAACTTCAACTTCAATGGCCTCACCGGGACAGGCGTGTTGACAGAATCCAATAAGAAATTCCTG
CCATTCCAGCAGTTCGGCAGGGATATCGCAGACACGACCGATGCGGTGCGAGATCCCCAGACATTGGAGA
TTCTGGACATTACTCCTTGTTCTTTTGGAGGAGTGAGTGTTATTACTCCCGGCACAAATACCTCAAATCA
AGTCGCTGTGCTGTATCAAGGTGTAAACTGTACCGAGGTCCCCGTGGCTATTCACGCCGACCAGCTGACC
CCAACATGGCGGGTATACAGCACCGGTTCTAATGTATTCCAGACCAGAGCCGGCTGCCTCATTGGAGCCG
AGCATGTGAACAACTCTTATGAATGTGATATACCGATTGGAGCAGGTATCTGCGCCTCTTATCAGACCCA
GACAAATAGCCCCAGACTGGCTAGGAGCGTGGCCTCCCAGTCCATAATCGCCTATACAATGTCACTGGGG
GCTGAAAATTCAGTGGCATACAGTAACAACTCTATCGCTATCCCCACAAATTTTACCATCTCTGTGACTA
CAGAGATCCTGCCAGTGTCTATGACTAAAACCTCCGTGGACTGTACCATGTACATCTGTGGTGATAGCAC
CGAATGTTCCAACCTGCTCCTGCAGTACGGCAGCTTCTGCACACAGCTGAATAGGGCACTGACAGGAATC
GCCGTCGAACAGGATAAGAACACTCAGGAGGTGTTTGCGCAGGTTAAGCAGATTTACAAGACGCCACCAA
TCAAGGACTTCGGTGGGTTCAATTTCTCTCAAATTCTGCCTGATCCTTCTAAGCCATCTAAGCGGAGCTT
TATAGAGGATTTGCTCTTTAATAAGGTGACCCTCGCCGATGCTGGATTTATTAAGCAGTATGGCGACTGT
TTGGGAGACATTGCTGCTCGCGATCTGATATGTGCCCAGAAATTCAACGGGCTGACCGTACTCCCACCGC
TGCTCACTGATGAGATGATCGCACAATATACCAGCGCCCTGCTGGCCGGCACTATTACATCCGGCTGGAC
GTTCGGAGCAGGAGCCGCACTGCAAATACCTTTTGCCATGCAGATGGCATATCGCTTCAATGGGATCGGG
GTGACCCAGAACGTCCTGTACGAAAACCAGAAACTTATCGCTAACCAGTTCAATTCCGCCATTGGTAAAA
TCCAGGACAGCTTGAGTTCCACAGCCAGCGCCCTCGGGAAATTGCAAGATGTAGTCAATCAGAATGCACA
AGCCCTGAATACTCTCGTCAAGCAACTGTCATCCAACTTCGGTGCTATATCCTCCGTGCTGAATGATATC
CTTAGTAGATTGGATAAGGTGGAGGCAGAAGTCCAGATCGACCGGCTTATTACTGGAAGGCTGCAGAGTC
TGCAGACGTACGTCACGCAGCAGCTTATCAGAGCCGCCGAGATTAGAGCATCTGCGAATCTGGCTGCTAC
AAAGATGAGTGAATGCGTGCTCGGGCAATCAAAGCGGGTCGACTTTTGTGGGAAGGGGTACCACCTCATG
AGCTTCCCCCAATCCGCCCCACATGGCGTTGTGTTCCTGCATGTTACTTACGTTCCCGCTCAAGAGAAGA
ACTTTACTACCGCTCCGGCGATCTGCCACGACGGTAAGGCACACTTTCCACGCGAAGGCGTCTTTGTTAG
CAATGGAACACACTGGTTTGTTACCCAGAGGAACTTTTATGAGCCCCAGATAATCACAACCGACAACACA
TTCGTATCTGGGAACTGTGACGTAGTTATTGGGATCGTGAACAACACCGTGTACGATCCTCTCCAACCGG
AACTTGACTCTTTCAAGGAGGAACTGGATAAGTACTTTAAGAATCACACCTCACCCGATGTTGACCTCGG
CGACATTTCAGGAATTAATGCTAGCGTGGTGAACATCCAGAAAGAGATTGATAGACTTAACGAAGTGGCC
AAGAACCTCAACGAATCACTTATTGACCTGCAGGAGCTGGGAAAATATGAGCAGTACATTAAATGGCCTT
GGTACATTTGGCTGGGCTTTATAGCAGGCCTGATCGCTATCGTCATGGTGACCATCATGCTTTGTTGTAT
GACTAGCTGCTGCAGCTGCCTCAAGGGCTGTTGTAGCTGCGGCTCTTGCTGTAAATAATGATGAGGATCC
AGATCTGCTGTGCCTTCTAGTTGCCAGCCATCTGTTGTTTGCCCCTCCCCCGTGCCTTCCTTGACCCTGG
AAGGTGCCACTCCCACTGTCCTTTCCTAATAAAATGAGGAAATTGCATCGCATTGTCTGAGTAGGTGTCA
TTCTATTCTGGGGGGTGGGGTGGGGCAGGACAGCAAGGGGGAGGATTGGGAAGACAATAGCAGGCATGCT
GGGGATGCGGTGGGCTCTATGGGTACCCAGGTGCTGAAGAATTGACCCGGTTCCTCCTGGGCCAGAAAGA
AGCAGGCACATCCCCTTCTCTGTGACACACCCTGTCCACGCCCCTGGTTCTTAGTTCCAGCCCCACTCAT
AGGACACTCATAGCTCAGGAGGGCTCCGCCTTCAATCCCACCCGCTAAAGTACTTGGAGCGGTCTCTCCC
TCCCTCATCAGCCCACCAAACCAAACCTAGCCTCCAAGAGTGGGAAGAAATTAAAGCAAGATAGGCTATT
AAGTGCAGAGGGAGAGAAAATGCCTCCAACATGTGAGGAAGTAATGAGAGAAATCATAGAATTTTAAGGC
CATGATTTAAGGCCAATCGGAAAGAACATGTGAGCAAAAGGCCAGCAAAAGGCCAGGAACCGTAAAAAGG
CCGCGTTGCTGGCGTTTTTCCATAGGCTCCGCCCCCCTGACGAGCATCACAAAAATCGACGCTCAAGTCA
GAGGTGGCGAAACCCGACAGGACTATAAAGATACCAGGCGTTTCCCCCTGGAAGCTCCCTCGTGCGCTCT
CCTGTTCCGACCCTGCCGCTTACCGGATACCTGTCCGCCTTTCTCCCTTCGGGAAGCGTGGCGCTTTCTC
ATAGCTCACGCTGTAGGTATCTCAGTTCGGTGTAGGTCGTTCGCTCCAAGCTGGGCTGTGTGCACGAACC
CCCCGTTCAGCCCGACCGCTGCGCCTTATCCGGTAACTATCGTCTTGAGTCCAACCCGGTAAGACACGAC
TTATCGCCACTGGCAGCAGCCACTGGTAACAGGATTAGCAGAGCGAGGTATGTAGGCGGTGCTACAGAGT
TCTTGAAGTGGTGGCCTAACTACGGCTACACTAGAAGAACAGTATTTGGTATCTGCGCTCTGCTGAAGCC
AGTTACCTTCGGAAAAAGAGTTGGTAGCTCTTGATCCGGCAAACAAACCACCGCTGGTAGCGGTGGTTTT
TTTGTTTGCAAGCAGCAGATTACGCGCAGAAAAAAAGGATCTCAAGAAGATCCTTTGATCTTTTCTACGG
GGTCTGACGCTCAGTGGAACGAAAACTCACGTTAAGGGATTTTGGTCATGAGATTATCAAAAAGGATCTT
CACCTAGATCCTTTTAAATTAAAAATGAAGTTTTAAATCAATCTAAAGTATATATGAGTAAACTTGGTCT
GACAGTTACCAATGCTTAATCAGTGAGGCACCTATCTCAGCGATCTGTCTATTTCGTTCATCCATAGTTG
CCTGACTCCCCGTCGTGTAGATAACTACGATACGGGAGGGCTTACCATCTGGCCCCAGTGCTGCAATGAT
ACCGCGAGACCCACGCTCACCGGCTCCAGATTTATCAGCAATAAACCAGCCAGCCGGAAGGGCCGAGCGC
AGAAGTGGTCCTGCAACTTTATCCGCCTCCATCCAGTCTATTAATTGTTGCCGGGAAGCTAGAGTAAGTA
GTTCGCCAGTTAATAGTTTGCGCAACGTTGTTGCCATTGCTACAGGCATCGTGGTGTCACGCTCGTCGTT
TGGTATGGCTTCATTCAGCTCCGGTTCCCAACGATCAAGGCGAGTTACATGATCCCCCATGTTGTGCAAA
AAAGCGGTTAGCTCCTTCGGTCCTCCGATCGTTGTCAGAAGTAAGTTGGCCGCAGTGTTATCACTCATGG
TTATGGCAGCACTGCATAATTCTCTTACTGTCATGCCATCCGTAAGATGCTTTTCTGTGACTGGTGAGTA
CTCAACCAAGTCATTCTGAGAATAGTGTATGCGGCGACCGAGTTGCTCTTGCCCGGCGTCAATACGGGAT
AATACCGCGCCACATAGCAGAACTTTAAAAGTGCTCATCATTGGAAAACGTTCTTCGGGGCGAAAACTCT
CAAGGATCTTACCGCTGTTGAGATCCAGTTCGATGTAACCCACTCGTGCACCCAACTGATCTTCAGCATC
TTTTACTTTCACCAGCGTTTCTGGGTGAGCAAAAACAGGAAGGCAAAATGCCGCAAAAAAGGGAATAAGG
GCGACACGGAAATGTTGAATACTCATACTCTTCCTTTTTCAATATTATTGAAGCATTTATCAGGGTTATT
GTCTCATGAGCGGATACATATTTGAATGTATTTAGAAAAATAAACAAATAGGGGTTCCGCGCACATTTCC
CCGAAAAGTGCCACCTGACGTCCCAATGATTGCACCATATGCGGTGTGAAATACCGCACAGATGCGTAAG
GAGAAAATACCGCATCAGATTGGCTATTGGCCATTGCATACGTTGTATCCATATCATAATATGTACATTT
ATATTGGCTCATGTCCAACATTACCGCCATGTTGACATTGATTATTGACTAGTTATTAATAGTAATCAAT
TACGGGGTCATTAGTTCATAGCCCATATATGGAGTTCCGCGTTACATAACTTACGGTAAATGGCCCGCCT
GGCTGACCGCCCAACGACCCCCGCCCATTGACGTCAATAATGACGTATGTTCCCATAGTAACGCCAATAG
GGACTTTCCATTGACGTCAATGGGTGGAGTATTTACGGTAAACTGCCCACTTGGCAGTACATCAAGTGTA
TCATATGCCAAGTACGCCCCCTATTGACGTCAATGACGGTAAATGGCCCGCCTGGCATTATGCCCAGTAC
ATGACCTTATGGGACTTTCCTACTTGGCAGTACATCTACGTATTAGTCATCGCTATTACCATGGTGATGC
GGTTTTGGCAGTACATCAATGGGCGTGGATAGCGGTTTGACTCACGGGGATTTCCAAGTCTCCACCCCAT
TGACGTCAATGGGAGTTTGTTTTGGCACCAAAATCAACGGGACTTTCCAAAATGTCGTAACAACTCCGCC
CCATTGACGCAAATGGGCGGTAGGCGTGTACGGTGGGAGGTCTATATAAGCAGAGCTCGTTTAGTGAACC
GTCAGATCGCCTGGAGACGCCATCCACGCTGTTTTGACCTCCATAGAAGACACCGGGACCGATCCAGCCT
CCATCGGCTCGCATCTCTCCTTCACGCGCCCGCCGCCCTACCTGAGGCCGCCATCCACGCCGGTTGAGTC
GCGTTCTGCCGCCTCCCGCCTGTGGTGCCTCCTGAACTGCGTCCGCCGTCTAGGTAAGTTTAAAGCTCAG
GTCGAGACCGGGCCTTTGTCCGGCGCTCCCTTGGAGCCTACCTAGACTCAGCCGGCTCTCCACGCTTTGC
CTGACCCTGCTTGCTCAACTCTAGTTAACGGTGGAGGGCAGTGTAGTCTGAGCAGTACTCGTTGCTGCCG
CGCGCGCCACCAGACATAATAGCTGACAGACTAACAGACTGTTCCTTTCCATGGGTCTTTTCTGCAGTCA
CCGTCGTCGACACGTGTGATCAGATATCGCGGCCGCTCTAGA
